>Addgene plasmid #191385 | pSLIK-PUM1-rABE-Flag | addgene full sequence | sequence record 378067 | Addgene NGS Result
TTTATTACAGGGACAGCAGAGATCCAGTTTGGTTAATTCTAGACAGTTATCAACAAGTTTGTACAAAAAA
GCAGGCTTTAAAGGAACCAATTCAGTCGACTGGATCCCGAGTTTACTCCCTATCAGTGATAGAGAACGTA
TGTCGAGTTTACTCCCTATCAGTGATAGAGAACGATGTCGAGTTTACTCCCTATCAGTGATAGAGAACGT
ATGTCGAGTTTACTCCCTATCAGTGATAGAGAACGTATGTCGAGTTTACTCCCTATCAGTGATAGAGAAC
GTATGTCGAGTTTATCCCTATCAGTGATAGAGAACGTATGTCGAGTTTACTCCCTATCAGTGATAGAGAA
CGTATGTCGAGGTAGGCGTGTACGGTGGGAGGCCTATATAAGCAGAGCTCGTTTAGTGAACCGTCAGATC
GCCACTAGTCCACCATGAGCGTTGCATGTGTCTTGAAGAGAAAAGCAGTGCTTTGGCAGGACTCTTTCAG
CCCCCACCTGAAACATCACCCTCAAGAACCAGCTAATCCCAACATGCCTGTTGTTTTGACATCTGGAACA
GGGTCGCAAGCGCAGCCACAACCAGCTGCAAATCAGGCTCTTGCAGCTGGGACTCACTCCAGCCCTGTCC
CAGGATCTATAGGAGTTGCAGGCCGTTCCCAGGACGACGCTATGGTGGACTACTTCTTTCAGAGGCAGCA
TGGTGAGCAGCTTGGGGGAGGAGGAAGTGGAGGAGGCGGCTATAATAATAGCAAACATCGATGGCCTACT
GGGGATAACATTCATGCAGAACATCAGGTGCGTTCCATGGATGAACTGAATCATGATTTTCAAGCACTTG
CTCTGGAGGGAAGAGCGATGGGAGAGCAGCTCTTGCCAGGTAAAAAGTTTTGGGAAACAGATGAATCCAG
CAAAGATGGACCAAAAGGAATATTCCTGGGTGATCAATGGCGAGACAGTGCCTGGGGAACATCAGATCAT
TCAGTTTCCCAGCCAATCATGGTGCAGAGAAGACCTGGTCAGAGTTTCCATGTGAACAGTGAGGTCAATT
CTGTACTGTCCCCACGATCGGAGAGTGGGGGACTAGGCGTTAGCATGGTGGAGTATGTGTTGAGCTCATC
CCCGGGCGATTCCTGTCTAAGAAAAGGAGGATTTGGCCCAAGGGATGCAGACAGTGATGAAAACGACAAA
GGTGAAAAGAAGAACAAGGGTACGTTTGATGGAGATAAGCTAGGAGATTTGAAGGAGGAGGGTGATGTGA
TGGACAAGACCAATGGTTTACCAGTGCAGAATGGGATTGATGCAGACGTCAAAGATTTTAGCCGTACCCC
TGGTAATTGCCAGAACTCTGCTAATGAAGTGGATCTTCTGGGTCCAAACCAGAATGGTTCTGAGGGCTTA
GCCCAGCTGACCAGCACCAATGGTGCCAAGCCTGTGGAGGATTTCTCCAACATGGAGTCCCAGAGTGTCC
CCTTGGACCCCATGGAACATGTGGGCATGGAGCCTCTTCAGTTTGATTATTCAGGCACGCAGGTACCTGT
GGACTCAGCAGCAGCAACTGTGGGACTTTTTGACTACAATTCTCAACAACAGCTGTTCCAAAGACCTAAT
GCGCTTGCTGTCCAGCAGTTGACAGCTGCTCAGCAGCAGCAGTATGCACTGGCAGCTGCTCATCAGCCGC
ACATCGGTTTAGCTCCCGCTGCGTTTGTCCCCAATCCATACATCATCAGCGCTGCTCCCCCAGGGACGGA
CCCCTACACAGCTGGATTGGCTGCAGCAGCGACACTAGGCCCAGCTGTGGTCCCTCACCAGTATTATGGA
GTTACTCCCTGGGGAGTCTACCCTGCCAGTCTTTTCCAGCAGCAAGCTGCCGCTGCCGCTGCAGCAACTA
ATTCAGCTAATCAACAGACCACCCCACAGGCTCAGCAAGGACAGCAGCAGGTTCTCCGTGGAGGAGCCAG
CCAACGTCCTTTGACCCCAAACCAGAACCAGCAGGGACAGCAAACGGATCCCCTTGTGGCAGCTGCAGCA
GTGAATTCTGCCCTTGCATTTGGACAAGGTCTGGCAGCAGGCATGCCAGGTTATCCGGTGTTGGCTCCTG
CTGCTTACTATGACCAAACTGGTGCCCTTGTAGTGAATGCAGGCGCGAGAAATGGTCTTGGAGCTCCTGT
TCGACTTGTAGCTCCTGCCCCAGTCATCATTAGTTCCTCAGCTGCACAAGCAGCTGTTGCAGCAGCCGCA
GCTTCAGCAAATGGAGCAGCTGGTGGTCTTGCTGGAACAACAAATGGACCATTTCGCCCTTTAGGAACAC
AGCAGCCTCAGCCCCAGCCCCAGCAGCAGCCCAATAACAACCTGGCATCCAGTTCTTTCTACGGCAACAA
CTCTCTGAACAGCAATTCACAGAGCAGCTCCCTCTTCTCCCAGGGCTCTGCCCAGCCTGCCAACACATCC
TTGGGATTCGGAAGTAGCAGTTCTCTCGGCGCCACCCTGGGATCCGCCCTTGGAGGGTTTGGAACAGCAG
TTGCAAACTCCAACACTGGCAGTGGCTCCCGCCGTGACTCCCTGACTGGCAGCAGTGACCTTTATAAGAG
GACATCGAGCAGCTTGACCCCCATTGGACACAGTTTTTATAACGGCCTTAGCTTTTCCTCCTCTCCTGGA
CCCGTGGGCATGCCTCTCCCTAGTCAGGGACCAGGACATTCACAGACACCACCTCCTTCCCTCTCTTCAC
ATGGATCCTCTTCAAGCTTAAACCTGGGAGGACTCACGAACGGCAGTGGAAGATACATCTCTGCTGCTCC
AGGCGCTGAAGCCAAGTACCGCAGTGCAAGCAGCGCCTCCAGCCTCTTCAGCCCGAGCAGCACTCTTTTC
TCTTCCTCTCGTTTGCGATATGGAATGTCTGATGTCATGCCTTCTGGCAGGAGCAGGCTTTTGGAAGATT
TTCGAAACAACCGGTACCCCAATTTACAACTGCGGGAGATTGCTGGACATATAATGGAATTTTCCCAAGA
CCAGCATGGGTCCAGATTCATTCAGCTGAAACTGGAGCGTGCCACACCAGCTGAGCGCCAGCTTGTCTTC
AATGAAATCCTCCAGGCTGCCTACCAACTCATGGTGGATGTGTTTGGTAATTACGTCATTCAGAAGTTCT
TTGAATTTGGCAGTCTTGAACAGAAGCTGGCTTTGGCAGAACGGATTCGAGGCCACGTCCTGTCATTGGC
ACTACAGATGTATGGCTGCCGTGTTATCCAGAAAGCTCTTGAGTTTATTCCTTCAGACCAGCAGGTAATT
AATGAGATGGTTCGGGAACTAGATGGCCATGTCTTGAAGTGTGTGAAAGATCAGAATGGCAATCACGTGG
TTCAGAAATGCATTGAATGTGTACAGCCCCAGTCTTTGCAATTTATCATCGATGCGTTTAAGGGACAGGT
ATTTGCCTTATCCACACATCCTTATGGCTGCCGAGTGATTCAGAGAATCCTGGAGCACTGTCTCCCTGAC
CAGACACTCCCTATTTTAGAGGAGCTTCACCAGCACACAGAGCAGCTTGTACAGGATCAATATGGAAATT
ATGTAATCCAACATGTACTGGAGCACGGTCGTCCTGAGGATAAAAGCAAAATTGTAGCAGAAATCCGAGG
CAATGTACTTGTATTGAGTCAGCACAAATTTGCAAGCAATGTTGTGGAGAAGTGTGTTACTCACGCCTCA
CGTACGGAGCGCGCTGTGCTCATCGATGAGGTGTGCACCATGAACGACGGTCCCCACAGTGCCTTATACA
CCATGATGAAGGACCAGTATGCCAACTACGTGGTCCAGAAGATGATTGACGTGGCGGAGCCAGGCCAGCG
GAAGATCGTCATGCATAAGATCCGGCCCCACATCGCAACTCTTCGTAAGTACACCTATGGCAAGCACATT
CTGGCCAAGCTGGAGAAGTACTACATGAAGAACGGTGTTGACTTAGGGCCCATCTGTGGCCCCCCTAATG
GTATCATCTCAGGTGGGTCCAGTGGGGGCTCCAGCGGGTCAGAAACTCCTGGGACGAGTGAATCTGCGAC
CCCCGAGTCATCCGGGGGTAGCTCCGGTGGTTCCATGTCTGAGGTGGAATTCTCGCACGAATACTGGATG
AGACACGCATTGACTCTCGCAAAGAGGGCTCGGGATGAACGCGAGGTGCCCGTGGGGGCAGTACTCGTGC
TTAACAATCGCGTAATCGGCGAAGGTTGGAATAGGGCGATCGGACTCCACGACCCCACTGCACATGCGGA
AATCATGGCCCTTCGACAGGGAGGGCTTGTGATGCAGAATTATCGACTTATCGATGCGACGCTGTACGTC
ACGTTTGAACCTTGCGTAATGTGCGCGGGAGCTATGATTCACTCCCGCATTGGACGAGTTGTATTCGGTG
TCCGCAACGCCAAGACGGGTGCCGCAGGTTCACTGATGGACGTGCTGCATTACCCAGGCATGAACCACCG
GGTAGAAATCACAGAAGGCATATTGGCGGACGAATGTGCGGCGCTGTTGAGCTACTTTTTTCGCATGCCG
AGGCAGGTATTTAATGCGCAAAAGAAGGCTCAGTCTTCAACAGATAGCGGTGGAAGCAGTGGAGGCTCAG
ATTACAAGGATGACGATGACAAGTGACTCGAGATATCTAGACCCAGCTTTCTTGTACAAAGTGGTTGATA
ACATCTCGAGCCATAAAGATGGTTAATTAACCCACCCAAGATCTGGCCTCCGCGCCGGGTTTTGGCGCCT
CCCGCGGGCGCCCCCCTCCTCACGGCGAGCGCTGCCACGTCAGACGAAGGGCGCAGCGAACGTCCTGATC
CTTCCGCCCGGACGCTCAGGACAGCGGCCCGCTGCTCATAAGACTCGGCCTTAGAACCCCAGTATCAGCA
GAAGGACATTTTAGGACGGGACTTGGGTGACTCTAGGGCACTGGTTTTCTTTCCAGAGAGCGGAACAGGC
GAGGAAAAGTAGTCCCTTCTCGGCGATTCTGCGGAGGGATCTCCGTGGGGCGGTGAACGCCGATGATTAT
ATAAGGACGCGCCGGGTGTGGCACAGCTAGTTCCGTCGCAGCCGGGATTTGGGTCGCGGTTCTTGTTTGT
GGATCGCTGTGATCGTCACTTGGTGAGTAGCGGGCTGCTGGGCTGGCCGGGGCTTTCGTGGCCGCCGGGC
CGCTCGGTGGGACGGAAGCGTGTGGAGAGACCGCCAAGGGCTGTAGTCTGGGTCCGCGAGCAAGGTTGCC
CTGAACTGGGGGTTGGGGGGAGCGCAGCAAAATGGCGGCTGTTCCCGAGTCTTGAATGGAAGACGCTTGT
GAGGCGGGCTGTGAGGTCGTTGAAACAAGGTGGGGGGCATGGTGGGCGGCAAGAACCCAAGGTCTTGAGG
CCTTCGCTAATGCGGGAAAGCTCTTATTCGGGTGAGATGGGCTGGGGCACCATCTGGGGACCCTGACGTG
AAGTTTGTCACTGACTGGAGAACTCGGTTTGTCGTCTGTTGCGGGGGCGGCAGTTATGGCGGTGCCGTTG
GGCAGTGCACCCGTACCTTTGGGAGCGCGCGCCCTCGTCGTGTCGTGACGTCACCCGTTCTGTTGGCTTA
TAATGCAGGGTGGGGCCACCTGCCGGTAGGTGTGCGGTAGGCTTTTCTCCGTCGCAGGACGCAGGGTTCG
GGCCTAGGGTAGGCTCTCCTGAATCGACAGGCGCCGGACCTCTGGTGAGGGGAGGGATAAGTGAGGCGTC
AGTTTCTTTGGTCGGTTTTATGTACCTATCTTCTTAAGTAGCTGAAGCTCCGGTTTTGAACTATGCGCTC
GGGGTTGGCGAGTGTGTTTTGTGAAGTTTTTTAGGCACCTTTTGAAATGTAATCATTTGGGTCAATATGT
AATTTTCAGTGTTAGACTAGTAAATTGTCCGCTAAATTCTGGCCGTTTTTGGCTTTTTTGTTAGACGAAG
CTTGGTACCGAGCTCGGATCTCCACCCCGTACCGGTCCTGCAGGATTTAAATGGCGCGCCGCTAGCGCTA
CCGGACTCAGATCTCGAGCTCAAGCTTCGAATTCTGCAGTCGAATTCACCATGTCTAGACTGGACAAGAG
CAAAGTCATAAACGGAGCTCTGGAATTACTCAATGGTGTCGGTATCGAAGGCCTGACGACAAGGAAACTC
GCTCAAAAGCTGGGAGTTGAGCAGCCTACCCTGTACTGGCACGTGAAGAACAAGCGGGCCCTGCTCGATG
CCCTGCCAATCGAGATGCTGGACAGGCATCATACCCACTTCTGCCCCCTGGAAGGCGAGTCATGGCAAGA
CTTTCTGCGGAACAACGCCAAGTCATACCGCTGTGCTCTCCTCTCACATCGCGACGGGGCTAAAGTGCAT
CTCGGCACCCGCCCAACAGAGAAACAGTACGAAACCCTGGAAAATCAGCTCGCGTTCCTGTGTCAGCAAG
GCTTCTCCCTGGAGAACGCACTGTACGCTCTGTCCGCCGTGGGCCACTTTACACTGGGCTGCGTATTGGA
GGAACAGGAGCATCAAGTAGCAAAAGAGGAAAGAGAGACACCTACCACCGATTCTATGCCCCCACTTCTG
AGACAAGCAATTGAGCTGTTCGACCGGCAGGGAGCCGAACCTGCCTTCCTTTTCGGCCTGGAACTAATCA
TATGTGGCCTGGAGAAACAGCTAAAGTGCGAAAGCGGCGGGCCGACCGACGCCCTTGACGATTTTGACTT
AGACATGCTCCCAGCCGATGCCCTTGACGACTTTGACCTTGATATGCTGCCTGCTGACGCTCTTGACGAT
TTTGACCTTGACATGCTCCCCGGGTAACTAAGTAAGGATCCGCGGCCGCACTAGAGGAATTCCGCCCCTC
TCCCCCCCCCCTCTCCCTCCCCCCCCCCTAACGTTACTGGCCGAAGCCGCTTGGAATAAGGCCGGTGTGC
GTTTGTCTATATGTTATTTTCCACCATATTGCCGTCTTTTGGCAATGTGAGGGCCCGGAAACCTGGCCCT
GTCTTCTTGACGAGCATTCCTAGGGGTCTTTCCCCTCTCGCCAAAGGAATGCAAGGTCTGTTGAATGTCG
TGAAGGAAGCAGTTCCTCTGGAAGCTTCTTGAAGACAAACAACGTCTGTAGCGACCCTTTGCAGGCAGCG
GAACCCCCCACCTGGCGACAGGTGCCTCTGCGGCCAAAAGCCACGTGTATAAGATACACCTGCAAAGGCG
GCACAACCCCAGTGCCACGTTGTGAGTTGGATAGTTGTGGAAAGAGTCAAATGGCTCTCCTCAAGCGTAT
TCAACAAGGGGCTGAAGGATGCCCAGAAGGTACCCCATTGTATGGGATCTGATCTGGGGCCTCGGTGCAC
ATGCTTTACATGTGTTTAGTCGAGGTTAAAAAAACGTCTAGGCCCCCCGAACCACGGGGACGTGGTTTTC
CTTTGAAAAACACGATGATAAGCTTACCGGTACGCGTGATAGCTTGCCACAACCCGTACCAAAGATGACC
GAGTACAAGCCCACGGTGCGCCTCGCCACCCGCGACGACGTCCCCCGGGCCGTACGCACCCTCGCCGCCG
CGTTCGCCGACTACCCCGCCACGCGCCACACCGTCGACCCGGACCGCCACATCGAGCGGGTCACCGAGCT
GCAAGAACTCTTCCTCACGCGCGTCGGGCTCGACATCGGCAAGGTGTGGGTCGCGGACGACGGCGCCGCG
GTGGCGGTCTGGACCACGCCGGAGAGCGTCGAAGCGGGGGCGGTGTTCGCCGAGATCGGCCCGCGCATGG
CCGAGTTGAGCGGTTCCCGGCTGGCCGCGCAGCAACAGATGGAAGGCCTCCTGGCGCCGCACCGGCCCAA
GGAGCCCGCGTGGTTCCTGGCCACCGTCGGCGTCTCGCCCGACCACCAGGGCAAGGGTCTGGGCAGCGCC
GTCGTGCTCCCCGGAGTGGAGGCGGCCGAGCGCGCCGGGGTGCCCGCCTTCCTGGAGACCTCCGCGCCCC
GCAACCTCCCCTTCTACGAGCGGCTCGGCTTCACCGTCACCGCCGACGTCGAGGTGCCCGAAGGACCGCG
CACCTGGTGCATGACCCGCAAGCCCGGTGCCTGAAGTAGATGCCGACCGAACAAGAGCTGATTTCGAGAA
CGCCTCAGCCAGCAACTCGCGCGAGCCTAGCAAGGCAAATGCGAGAGAACGGCCTTACGCTTGGTGGCAC
AGTTCTCGTCCACAGTTCGCTAAGCTCGCTCGGCTGGGTCGCGGGAGGGCCGGTCGCAGTGATTCAGGCC
CTTCTGGATTGTGTTGGTCCCCAGGGCACGATTGTCATGCCCACGCACTCGGGTGATCTGACTGATCCCG
CAGATTGGAGATCGCCGCCCGTGCCTGCCGATTGGGTGCAGATCTCTAGATCTGTACAAGTAAAGCGGCC
GCGACTCTAGATCATAATCAGCCATACCACATTTGTAGAGGTTTTACTTGCTTTAAAAAACCTCCCACAC
CTCCCCCTGAACCTGAAACATAAAATGAATGCAATTGTTGTTGTTTAGTCCCTCCCAATTCGATATCAAG
CTTATCGATAATCAACCTCTGGATTACAAAATTTGTGAAAGATTGACTGGTATTCTTAACTATGTTGCTC
CTTTTACGCTATGTGGATACGCTGCTTTAATGCCTTTGTATCATGCTATTGCTTCCCGTATGGCTTTCAT
TTTCTCCTCCTTGTATAAATCCTGGTTGCTGTCTCTTTATGAGGAGTTGTGGCCCGTTGTCAGGCAACGT
GGCGTGGTGTGCACTGTGTTTGCTGACGCAACCCCCACTGGTTGGGGCATTGCCACCACCTGTCAGCTCC
TTTCCGGGACTTTCGCTTTCCCCCTCCCTATTGCCACGGCGGAACTCATCGCCGCCTGCCTTGCCCGCTG
CTGGACAGGGGCTCGGCTGTTGGGCACTGACAATTCCGTGGTGTTGTCGGGGAAATCATCGTCCTTTCCT
TGGCTGCTCGCCTGTGTTGCCACCTGGATTCTGCGCGGGACGTCCTTCTGCTACGTCCCTTCGGCCCTCA
ATCCAGCGGACCTTCCTTCCCGCGGCCTGCTGCCGGCTCTGCGGCCTCTTCCGCGTCTTCGCCTTCGCCC
TCAGACGAGTCGGATCTCCCTTTGGGCCGCCTCCCCGCATCGATACCGTCGACCTCGATCGAGACCTAGA
AAAACATGGAGCAATCACAAGTAGCAATACAGCAGCTACCAATGCTGATTGTGCCTGGCTAGAAGCACAA
GAGGAGGAGGAGGTGGGTTTTCCAGTCACACCTCAGGTACCTTTAAGACCAATGACTTACAAGGCAGCTG
TAGATCTTAGCCACTTTTTAAAAGAAAAGGGGGGACTGGAAGGGCTAATTCACTCCCAACGAAGACAAGA
TATCCTTGATCTGTGGATCTACCACACACAAGGCTACTTCCCTGATTGGCAGAACTACACACCAGGGCCA
GGGATCAGATATCCACTGACCTTTGGATGGTGCTACAAGCTAGTACCAGTTGAGCAAGAGAAGGTAGAAG
AAGCCAATGAAGGAGAGAACACCCGCTTGTTACACCCTGTGAGCCTGCATGGGATGGATGACCCGGAGAG
AGAAGTATTAGAGTGGAGGTTTGACAGCCGCCTAGCATTTCATCACATGGCCCGAGAGCTGCATCCGGAC
TGTACTGGGTCTCTCTGGTTAGACCAGATCTGAGCCTGGGAGCTCTCTGGCTAACTAGGGAACCCACTGC
TTAAGCCTCAATAAAGCTTGCCTTGAGTGCTTCAAGTAGTGTGTGCCCGTCTGTTGTGTGACTCTGGTAA
CTAGAGATCCCTCAGACCCTTTTAGTCAGTGTGGAAAATCTCTAGCAGGGCCCGTTTAAACCCGCTGATC
AGCCTCGACTGTGCCTTCTAGTTGCCAGCCATCTGTTGTTTGCCCCTCCCCCGTGCCTTCCTTGACCCTG
GAAGGTGCCACTCCCACTGTCCTTTCCTAATAAAATGAGGAAATTGCATCGCATTGTCTGAGTAGGTGTC
ATTCTATTCTGGGGGGTGGGGTGGGGCAGGACAGCAAGGGGGAGGATTGGGAAGACAATAGCAGGCATGC
TGGGGATGCGGTGGGCTCTATGGCTTCTGAGGCGGAAAGAACCAGCTGGGGCTCTAGGGGGTATCCCC
[124 nt withheld, positions 10149-10272]
C
[91 nt withheld, positions 10274-10364]
A
[49 nt withheld, positions 10366-10414]
CCTTTGACGTTGGAGTCCACGTTCTTT
[37 nt withheld, positions 10442-10478]
ACCCTATCTCGGTCTATTCTTTTGATTTATAAGGGATTTTGCCGATTTCGGCCTATTGGTTAAAAAATGA
GCTGATTTAACAAAAATTTAACGCGAATTAATTCTGTGGAATGTGTGTCAGTTAGGGTGTGGAAAGTCCC
CAGGCTCCCCAGCAGGCAGAAGTATGCAAAGCATGCATCTCAATTAGTCAGCAACCAGGTGTGGAAAGTC
CCCAGGCTCCCCAGCAGGCAGAAGTATGCAAAGCATGCATCTCAATTAGTCAGCAACCATAGTCCCGCCC
CTAACTCCGCCCATCCCGCCCCTAACTCCGCCCAGTTCCGCCCATTCTCCGCCCCATGGCTGACTAATTT
TTTTTATTTATGCAGAGGCCGAGGCCGCCTCTGCCTCTGAGCTATTCCAGAAGTAGTGAGGAGGCTTTTT
TGGAGGCCTAGGCTTTTGCAAAAAGCTCCCGGGAGCTTGTATATCCATTTTCGGATCTGATCAGCACGTG
TTGACAATTAATCATCGGCATAGTATATCGGCATAGTATAATACGACAAGGTGAGGAACTAAACCATGGC
CAAGTTGACCAGTGCCGTTCCGGTGCTCACCGCGCGCGACGTCGCCGGAGCGGTCGAGTTCTGGACCGAC
CGGCTCGGGTTCTCCCGGGACTTCGTGGAGGACGACTTCGCCGGTGTGGTCCGGGACGACGTGACCCTGT
TCATCAGCGCGGTCCAGGACCAGGTGGTGCCGGACAACACCCTGGCCTGGGTGTGGGTGCGCGGCCTGGA
CGAGCTGTACGCCGAGTGGTCGGAGGTCGTGTCCACGAACTTCCGGGACGCCTCCGGGCCGGCCATGACC
GAGATCGGCGAGCAGCCGTGGGGGCGGGAGTTCGCCCTGCGCGACCCGGCCGGCAACTGCGTGCACTTCG
TGGCCGAGGAGCAGGACTGACACGTGCTACGAGATTTCGATTCCACCGCCGCCTTCTATGAAAGGTTGGG
CTTCGGAATCGTTTTCCGGGACGCCGGCTGGATGATCCTCCAGCGCGGGGATCTCATGCTGGAGTTCTTC
GCCCACCCCAACTTGTTTATTGCAGCTTATAATGGTTACAAATAAAGCAATAGCATCACAAATTTCACAA
ATAAAGCATTTTTTTCACTGCATTCTAGTTGTGGTTTGTCCAAACTCATCAATGTATCTTATCATGTCTG
TATACCGTCGACCTCTAGCTAGAGCTTGGCGTAATCATGGTCATAGCTGTTTCCTGTGTGAAATTGTTAT
CCGCTCACAATTCCACACAACATACGAGCCGGAAGCATAAAGTGTAAAGCCTGGGGTGCCTAATGAGTGA
GCTAACTCACATTAATTGCGTTGCGCTCACTGCCCGCTTTCCAGTCGGGAAACCTGTCGTGCCAGCTGCA
TTAATGAATCGGCCAACGCGCGGGGAGAGGCGGTTTGCGTATTGGGCGCTCTTCCGCTTCCTCGCTCACT
GACTCGCTGCGCTCGGTCGTTCGGCTGCGGCGAGCGGTATCAGCTCACTCAAAGGCGGTAATACGGTTAT
CCACAGAATCAGGGGATAACGCAGGAAAGAACATGTGAGCAAAAGGCCAGCAAAAGGCCAGGAACCGTAA
AAAGGCCGCGTTGCTGGCGTTTTTCCATAGGCTCCGCCCCCCTGACGAGCATCACAAAAATCGACGCTCA
AGTCAGAGGTGGCGAAACCCGACAGGACTATAAAGATACCAGGCGTTTCCCCCTGGAAGCTCCCTCGTGC
GCTCTCCTGTTCCGACCCTGCCGCTTACCGGATACCTGTCCGCCTTTCTCCCTTCGGGAAGCGTGGCGCT
TTCTCATAGCTCACGCTGTAGGTATCTCAGTTCGGTGTAGGTCGTTCGCTCCAAGCTGGGCTGTGTGCAC
GAACCCCCCGTTCAGCCCGACCGCTGCGCCTTATCCGGTAACTATCGTCTTGAGTCCAACCCGGTAAGAC
ACGACTTATCGCCACTGGCAGCAGCCACTGGTAACAGGATTAGCAGAGCGAGGTATGTAGGCGGTGCTAC
AGAGTTCTTGAAGTGGTGGCCTAACTACGGCTACACTAGAAGAACAGTATTTGGTATCTGCGCTCTGCTG
AAGCCAGTTACCTTCGGAAAAAGAGTTGGTAGCTCTTGATCCGGCAAACAAACCACCGCTGGTAGCGGTG
GTTTTTTTGTTTGCAAGCAGCAGATTACGCGCAGAAAAAAAGGATCTCAAGAAGATCCTTTGATCTTTTC
TACGGGGTCTGACGCTCAGTGGAACGAAAACTCACGTTAAGGGATTTTGGTCATGAGATTATCAAAAAGG
ATCTTCACCTAGATCCTTTTAAATTAAAAATGAAGTTTTAAATCAATCTAAAGTATATATGAGTAAACTT
GGTCTGACAGTTACCAATGCTTAATCAGTGAGGCACCTATCTCAGCGATCTGTCTATTTCGTTCATCCAT
AGTTGCCTGACTCCCCGTCGTGTAGATAACTACGATACGGGAGGGCTTACCATCTGGCCCCAGTGCTGCA
ATGATACCGCGAGACCCACGCTCACCGGCTCCAGATTTATCAGCAATAAACCAGCCAGCCGGAAGGGCCG
AGCGCAGAAGTGGTCCTGCAACTTTATCCGCCTCCATCCAGTCTATTAATTGTTGCCGGGAAGCTAGAGT
AAGTAGTTCGCCAGTTAATAGTTTGCGCAACGTTGTTGCCATTGCTACAGGCATCGTGGTGTCACGCTCG
TCGTTTGGTATGGCTTCATTCAGCTCCGGTTCCCAACGATCAAGGCGAGTTACATGATCCCCCATGTTGT
GCAAAAAAGCGGTTAGCTCCTTCGGTCCTCCGATCGTTGTCAGAAGTAAGTTGGCCGCAGTGTTATCACT
CATGGTTATGGCAGCACTGCATAATTCTCTTACTGTCATGCCATCCGTAAGATGCTTTTCTGTGACTGGT
GAGTACTCAACCAAGTCATTCTGAGAATAGTGTATGCGGCGACCGAGTTGCTCTTGCCCGGCGTCAATAC
GGGATAATACCGCGCCACATAGCAGAACTTTAAAAGTGCTCATCATTGGAAAACGTTCTTCGGGGCGAAA
ACTCTCAAGGATCTTACCGCTGTTGAGATCCAGTTCGATGTAACCCACTCGTGCACCCAACTGATCTTCA
GCATCTTTTACTTTCACCAGCGTTTCTGGGTGAGCAAAAACAGGAAGGCAAAATGCCGCAAAAAAGGGAA
TAAGGGCGACACGGAAATGTTGAATACTCATACTCTTCCTTTTTCAATATTATTGAAGCATTTATCAGGG
TTATTGTCTCATGAGCGGATACATATTTGAATGTATTTAGAAAAATAAACAAATAGGGGTTCCGCGCACA
TTTCCCCGAAAAGTGCCACCTGACGTCGACGGATCGGGAGATCTCCCGATCCCCTATGGTGCACTCTCAG
TACAATCTGCTCTGATGCCGCATAGTTAAGCCAGTATCTGCTCCCTGCTTGTGTGTTGGAGGTCGCTGAG
TAGTGCGCGAGCAAAATTTAAGCTACAACAAGGCAAGGCTTGACCGACAATTGCATGAAGAATCTGCTTA
GGGTTAGGCGTTTTGCGCTGCTTCGCGATGTACGGGCCAGATATACGCGTTGACATTGATTATTGACTAG
TTATTAATAGTAATCAATTACGGGGTCATTAGTTCATAGCCCATATATGGAGTTCCGCGTTACATAACTT
ACGGTAAATGGCCCGCCTGGCTGACCGCCCAACGACCCCCGCCCATTGACGTCAATAATGACGTATGTTC
CCATAGTAACGCCAATAGGGACTTTCCATTGACGTCAATGGGTGGAGTATTTACGGTAAACTGCCCACTT
GGCAGTACATCAAGTGTATCATATGCCAAGTACGCCCCCTATTGACGTCAATGACGGTAAATGGCCCGCC
TGGCATTATGCCCAGTACATGACCTTATGGGACTTTCCTACTTGGCAGTACATCTACGTATTAGTCATCG
CTATTACCATGGTGATGCGGTTTTGGCAGTACATCAATGGGCGTGGATAGCGGTTTGACTCACGGGGATT
TCCAAGTCTCCACCCCATTGACGTCAATGGGAGTTTGTTTTGGCACCAAAATCAACGGGACTTTCCAAAA
TGTCGTAACAACTCCGCCCCATTGACGCAAATGGGCGGTAGGCGTGTACGGTGGGAGGTCTATATAAGCA
GCGCGTTTTGCCTGTACTGGGTCTCTCTGGTTAGACCAGATCTGAGCCTGGGAGCTCTCTGGCTAACTAG
GGAACCCACTGCTTAAGCCTCAATAAAGCTTGCCTTGAGTGCTTCAAGTAGTGTGTGCCCGTCTGTTGTG
TGACTCTGGTAACTAGAGATCCCTCAGACCCTTTTAGTCAGTGTGGAAAATCTCTAGCAGTGGCGCCCGA
ACAGGGACTTGAAAGCGAAAGGGAAACCAGAGGAGCTCTCTCGACGCAGGACTCGGCTTGCTGAAGCGCG
CACGGCAAGAGGCGAGGGGCGGCGACTGGTGAGTACGCCAAAAATTTTGACTAGCGGAGGCTAGAAGGAG
AGAGATGGGTGCGAGAGCGTCAGTATTAAGCGGGGGAGAATTAGATCGCGATGGGAAAAAATTCGGTTAA
GGCCAGGGGGAAAGAAAAAATATAAATTAAAACATATAGTATGGGCAAGCAGGGAGCTAGAACGATTCGC
AGTTAATCCTGGCCTGTTAGAAACATCAGAAGGCTGTAGACAAATACTGGGACAGCTACAACCATCCCTT
CAGACAGGATCAGAAGAACTTAGATCATTATATAATACAGTAGCAACCCTCTATTGTGTGCATCAAAGGA
TAGAGATAAAAGACACCAAGGAAGCTTTAGACAAGATAGAGGAAGAGCAAAACAAAAGTAAGACCACCGC
ACAGCAAGCGGCCGCTGATCTTCAGACCTGGAGGAGGAGATATGAGGGACAATTGGAGAAGTGAATTATA
TAAATATAAAGTAGTAAAAATTGAACCATTAGGAGTAGCACCCACCAAGGCAAAGAGAAGAGTGGTGCAG
AGAGAAAAAAGAGCAGTGGGAATAGGAGCTTTGTTCCTTGGGTTCTTGGGAGCAGCAGGAAGCACTATGG
GCGCAGCGTCAATGACGCTGACGGTACAGGCCAGACAATTATTGTCTGGTATAGTGCAGCAGCAGAACAA
TTTGCTGAGGGCTATTGAGGCGCAACAGCATCTGTTGCAACTCACAGTCTGGGGCATCAAGCAGCTCCAG
GCAAGAATCCTGGCTGTGGAAAGATACCTAAAGGATCAACAGCTCCTGGGGATTTGGGGTTGCTCTGGAA
AACTCATTTGCACCACTGCTGTGCCTTGGAATGCTAGTTGGAGTAATAAATCTCTGGAACAGATTTGGAA
TCACACGACCTGGATGGAGTGGGACAGAGAAATTAACAATTACACAAGCTTAATACACTCCTTAATTGAA
GAATCGCAAAACCAGCAAGAAAAGAATGAACAAGAATTATTGGAATTAGATAAATGGGCAAGTTTGTGGA
ATTGGTTTAACATAACAAATTGGCTGTGGTATATAAAATTATTCATAATGATAGTAGGAGGCTTGGTAGG
TTTAAGAATAGTTTTTGCTGTACTTTCTATAGTGAATAGAGTTAGGCAGGGATATTCACCATTATCGTTT
CAGACCCACCTCCCAACCCCGAGGGGACCCGACAGGCCCGAAGGAATAGAAGAAGAAGGTGGAGAGAGAG
ACAGAGACAGATCCATTCGATTAGTGAACGGATCGGCACTGCGTGCGCCAATTCTGCAGACAAATGGCAG
TATTCATCCACAATTTTAAAAGAAAAGGGGGGATTGGGGGGTACAGTGCAGGGGAAAGAATAGTAGACAT
AATAGCAACAGACATACAAACTAAAGAATTACAAAAACAAATTACAAAAATTCAAAATTTTCGGG
Features (pLannotate 1.2.2; 43 found; start..end, strand, type, name):
     53..77      +  protein_bind   attB1: mutant version of attB; recombination site for the Gateway® BP reaction BP Clonase™
    109..423     +  promoter       tight TRE promoter: Tet-responsive promoter PTight, consisting of seven tet operator sequences followed by the minimal CMV promoter
    435..3998    +  CDS            Pum1: PUM1_MOUSE - Also known as Kiaa0099 From Mus musculus (Mouse).
   4122..4564    +  CDS            TadA*(7.10) (fragment): DNA adenosine deaminase evolved from the E. coli tRNA adenosine deaminase TadA (Gaudelli et al., 2017)
   4620..4643    +  CDS            FLAG: FLAG® epitope tag, followed by an enterokinase cleavage site
   4661..4685    -  protein_bind   attB2: mutant version of attB; recombination site for the Gateway® BP reaction BP Clonase™
   4735..5946    +  promoter       UbC promoter: human ubiquitin C promoter
   6011..6063    +  misc_feature   MCS (fragment): multiple cloning site
   6071..6768    +  CDS            rtTA3 (fragment): reverse tetracycline transactivator 3 activates expression from Tet-responsive promoters in the presence of doxycycline
   6698..6808    +  CDS            VP48: 3 tandem repeats of the minimal activation domain of herpes simplex virus VP16 (Cheng et al., 2013)
   6979..7441    +  misc_feature   IRES: internal ribosome entry site (IRES) of the encephalomyocarditis virus (EMCV)
   7485..8084    +  CDS            PuroR: puromycin N-acetyltransferase; pac from Streptomyces alboniger; confers resistance to puromycin
   8102..8380    +  CDS            yokD (fragment): YOKD_BACSU - Experimental evidence at protein level: Swiss-Prot protein existence level 1. May contribute to antibiotic resistance. From Bacillus subtilis (strain 168).
   8410..8493    +  CDS            large T antigen (fragment): large T antigen from SV40 (simian virus 40)
   8527..8550    +  misc_feature   MCS (fragment): pBluescript multiple cloning site
   8550..9138    +  misc_feature   WPRE: woodchuck hepatitis virus posttranscriptional regulatory element
   9139..9158    +  misc_feature   MCS (fragment): pBluescript multiple cloning site
   9160..9660    +  CDS            nef (fragment): NEF_HV1LA - Experimental evidence at protein level: Swiss-Prot protein existence level 1. Extracellular Nef protein targets CD4(+) T-lymphocytes for apoptosis by interacting with CXCR4 surface receptors. From Human immunodeficiency virus type 1 group M subtype B (isolate Lai) (HIV-1).
   9667..9847    +  LTR            5' LTR (truncated): truncated 5' long terminal repeat (LTR) from HIV-1
   9879..10103   +  polyA_signal   bGH poly(A) signal: bovine growth hormone polyadenylation signal
  10107..10128   +  promoter       SV40 promoter (fragment): SV40 enhancer and early promoter
  10149..10577   +  rep_origin     f1 ori (sequence partly withheld): f1 bacteriophage origin of replication; arrow indicates direction of (+) strand synthesis
  10591..10920   +  promoter       SV40 promoter: SV40 enhancer and early promoter
  10968..11015   +  promoter       EM7 promoter: synthetic bacterial promoter&nbsp
  11034..11408   +  CDS            BleoR: antibiotic-binding protein; Sh ble from Streptoalloteichus hindustanus; confers resistance to bleomycin, phleomycin, and Zeocin™
  11418..11543   +  CDS            ble (fragment): BLE_KLEPN - Experimental evidence at protein level: Swiss-Prot protein existence level 1. Binding protein with a strong affinity to the bleomycin family of antibiotics. Binds to CL990; an antimitotic-antibiotic compound. From Klebsiella pneumoniae.
  11538..11659   +  polyA_signal   SV40 poly(A) signal: SV40 polyadenylation signal
  11730..11752   -  protein_bind   lac operator (fragment): The lac repressor binds to the lac operator to inhibit transcription in E. coli. This inhibition can be relieved by adding lactose or isopropyl-β-D-thiogalactopyranoside (IPTG). lac repressor encoded by lacI
  11756..11786   -  promoter       lac promoter: promoter for the E. coli lac operon
  11801..11822   -  protein_bind   CAP binding site: CAP binding activates transcription in the presence of cAMP. E. coli catabolite activator protein
  11835..11927   -  CDS            lacI (fragment): lac repressor; lacI; The lac repressor binds to the lac operator to inhibit transcription in E. coli. This inhibition can be relieved by adding lactose or isopropyl-β-D-thiogalactopyranoside (IPTG).
  12110..12698   -  rep_origin     ori: high-copy-number ColE1/pMB1/pBR322/pUC origin of replication
  12869..13729   -  CDS            AmpR: β-lactamase; bla; confers resistance to ampicillin, carbenicillin, and related antibiotics
  13730..13834   -  promoter       AmpR promoter: bla
  13893..13945   -  misc_feature   bom (fragment): basis of mobility region from pBR322
  14100..14479   +  enhancer       CMV enhancer: human cytomegalovirus immediate early enhancer
  14480..14679   +  promoter       CMV promoter: human cytomegalovirus (CMV) immediate early promoter
  14697..14877   +  LTR            5' LTR (truncated): truncated 5' long terminal repeat (LTR) from HIV-1
  14924..15049   +  misc_feature   HIV-1 Ψ: packaging signal of human immunodeficiency virus type 1
  15033..15396   +  CDS            HIV-1 gag (fragment): gag protein from human immunodeficiency virus 1; gag
  15542..15775   +  misc_feature   RRE: The Rev response element (RRE) of HIV-1 allows for Rev-dependent mRNA export from the nucleus to the cytoplasm.
  16152..16252   +  CDS            Rev (fragment): human immunodeficiency virus 1 (HIV-1) Rev protein; rev; enhances nuclear export of unspliced and incompletely spliced viral mRNAs
  16302..16419   +  misc_feature   cPPT/CTS: central polypurine tract and central termination sequence of HIV-1
