[The description below was written by a language model from this plasmid's Addgene catalogue record and pLannotate feature annotations shown in this document.]
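Description:
pSLIK-PUM1-rABE-Flag is a lentiviral transfer plasmid of about 16.4 kb, built on the single-vector, doxycycline-inducible pSLIK backbone, in which the original hygromycin marker has been replaced by puromycin resistance. It is propagated in E. coli through a high-copy ColE1/pUC-type origin with ampicillin selection. The backbone also carries an f1 origin and an SV40/EM7-driven bleomycin/Zeocin resistance cassette lying outside the viral genome. The viral portion has a CMV enhancer/promoter fused to a truncated HIV-1 5' LTR, which drives genomic RNA production in packaging cells. This is followed by the Ψ packaging signal, RRE and cPPT/CTS, and after the payload come a WPRE, a second truncated LTR and a bGH polyadenylation signal.

The payload consists of two units. A tight TRE promoter (seven tet operators upstream of a minimal CMV promoter) drives an open reading frame in which the RNA-binding protein PUM1 is fused to rABE, with a C-terminal Flag tag. The catalogue lists PUM1 as human, although the automated annotation matched it to the mouse orthologue. The rABE portion is annotated as a TadA*(7.10)-related adenosine deaminase fragment. This cassette is flanked by attB1 and attB2 Gateway sites, though the record gives Gibson assembly as the cloning method. Downstream, the human UbC promoter constitutively expresses rtTA3, linked through an EMCV IRES to puromycin N-acetyltransferase, so transduced cells can be selected with puromycin and already contain the transactivator needed for induction. Adding doxycycline then switches on the PUM1-deaminase fusion. According to the associated publication title, the construct belongs to work on RNA molecular recording with an engineered RNA deaminase.
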