Addgene plasmid #191385: pSLIK-PUM1-rABE-Flag
Purpose: Doxycycline inducible expression of PUM1-rABE
Depositing lab: Stephen Floor. Depositing organization: University of California, San Francisco (UCSF). Publication: RNA molecular recording with an engineered RNA deaminase. Lin Y, Kwok S, Hein AE, Thai BQ, Alabi Y, Ostrowski MS, Wu K, Floor SN. Nat Methods. 2023 Dec;20(12):1887-1899. doi: 10.1038/s41592-023-02046-z. Epub 2023 Oct 19. PubMed 37857907.
Backbone
  Vector backbone: pSLIK
  Backbone size w/o insert (bp): 12648
  Total vector size (bp): 16425
  Modifications to backbone: hygroR replaced to puroR
  Vector type: Lentiviral
  Selectable markers: Puromycin
Growth in bacteria
  Bacterial resistance: Ampicillin, 100 μg/mL
  Growth temperature: 37°C
  Growth strain: NEB Stable
  Copy number: High Copy
Gene/Insert
  Gene/Insert name: PUM1-rABE
  Species: H. sapiens (human), Synthetic
  Insert size (bp): 4212
  Entrez Gene: PUM1 (a.k.a. HSPUM, NEDMSF, PUMH, PUMH1, PUML1, SCA47)
  Promoter: tet-inducible promoter
  Tag / fusion protein: Flag (C terminal on insert)
  Cloning method: Gibson Cloning
  Sequencing primers: 5′ tcagatcgccactagtccaccATGAGCGTTGCATGTGTCT; 3′ gctgggtctagatatctcgagtcaCTTGTCATCGTCATCCTTGTAATC
Terms and licenses: Academic/Nonprofit Terms; Industry Terms: Not Available to Industry
How to cite: pSLIK-PUM1-rABE-Flag was a gift from Stephen Floor (Addgene plasmid # 191385 ; http://n2t.net/addgene:191385 ; RRID:Addgene_191385)
